Addgene plasmid #223792: pGEX-4T1_GST-EGFP-ATG13_IDR (191-230aa)
Purpose: Expression of recombinant protein for purification
Depositing lab: Sascha Martens. Depositing organization: University of Vienna. Publication: Reconstitution of BNIP3/NIX-mitophagy initiation reveals hierarchical flexibility of the autophagy machinery. Adriaenssens E, Schaar S, Cook ASI, Stuke JFM, Sawa-Makarska J, Nguyen TN, Ren X, Schuschnig M, Romanov J, Khuu G, Uoselis L, Lazarou M, Hummer G, Hurley JH, Martens S. Nat Cell Biol. 2025 Jul 25. doi: 10.1038/s41556-025-01712-y. PubMed 40715440.
Backbone
  Vector backbone: pGEX-4T1
  Vector type: Bacterial Expression
Growth in bacteria
  Bacterial resistance: Ampicillin, 100 μg/mL
  Growth temperature: 37°C
  Growth strain: DH5alpha
  Copy number: Unknown
Gene/Insert
  Gene/Insert name: ATG13 IDR
  Species: H. sapiens (human)
  Mutation: aa 191-230 only
  Entrez Gene: ATG13 (a.k.a. KIAA0652, PARATARG8)
  Tag / fusion protein: GST-EGFP (N terminal on insert)
  Cloning method: Gibson Cloning
Terms and licenses: Academic/Nonprofit Terms; Industry Terms: Not Available to Industry
Depositor comments: Internal #: SMc2499 . Please visit https://doi.org/10.1101/2024.08.28.609967 for bioRxiv preprint.
How to cite: pGEX-4T1_GST-EGFP-ATG13_IDR (191-230aa) was a gift from Sascha Martens (Addgene plasmid # 223792 ; http://n2t.net/addgene:223792 ; RRID:Addgene_223792)
