[The description below was written by a language model from this plasmid's Addgene catalogue record and pLannotate feature annotations shown in this document.]
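Description:
pGEX-4T1_GST-EGFP-ATG13_IDR (191-230aa) is a bacterial expression plasmid of about 5.8 kb, built on the pGEX-4T1 backbone for producing a recombinant fusion protein in E. coli for purification. It replicates from a ColE1/pMB1-type origin and is selected with ampicillin through the β-lactamase (AmpR) gene and its native promoter. The backbone also carries lacI under its own promoter, along with pGEX remnants that have no role in the payload: a lac promoter/operator with a lacZα fragment, and short bom and rop fragments.

The expression cassette is driven by the strong hybrid tac promoter followed by a lac operator. Transcription is therefore held off by the plasmid-encoded lac repressor and switched on with IPTG. The open reading frame encodes, in order, Schistosoma japonicum glutathione S-transferase, a TEV protease recognition site, a green fluorescent protein, and a 120-nt segment corresponding to residues 191-230 of ATG13, part of its intrinsically disordered region. The catalogue calls the fluorescent protein EGFP, while the automated annotation identifies it as mEGFP. The annotation software also matched the ATG13 fragment to the mouse protein, but the catalogue gives the insert as human, and the discrepancy probably reflects sequence conservation in this short stretch. The insert was assembled by Gibson cloning.

GST allows capture on glutathione resin, and the TEV site should allow the GST moiety to be removed, leaving a fluorescent EGFP-ATG13 peptide. ATG13 is a component of the ULK1 autophagy initiation complex, and the associated publication concerns the reconstitution of BNIP3/NIX-dependent mitophagy initiation. The record does not specify the experiments in which the protein was used.
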