Features (pLannotate 1.2.2; 19 found; start..end, strand, type, name):
    178..206     +  promoter       tac promoter: strong E. coli promoter; hybrid between the trp and lac UV5 promoters
    214..230     +  protein_bind   lac operator: The lac repressor binds to the lac operator to inhibit transcription in E. coli. This inhibition can be relieved by adding lactose or isopropyl-β-D-thiogalactopyranoside (IPTG). lac repressor encoded by lacI
    259..910     +  CDS            GST (fragment): glutathione S-transferase from Schistosoma japonicum
    937..956     +  CDS            TEV site (fragment): tobacco etch virus (TEV) protease recognition and cleavage site
    964..1680    +  CDS            mEGFP: mEGFP is a basic (constitutively fluorescent) green fluorescent protein published in 2002, derived from Aequorea victoria. It has moderate acid sensitivity.
   1693..1812    +  CDS            Atg13 (fragment): ATG13_MOUSE - Also known as D2Ertd391e, Kiaa0652. Experimental evidence at protein level: Swiss-Prot protein existence level 1. Autophagy factor required for autophagosome formation and mitophagy. Target of the TOR kinase signaling pathway that regulates autophagy through the control of the phosphorylation status of ATG13 and ULK1, and the regulation of the ATG13-ULK1-RB1CC1 complex. Through its regulation of ULK1 activity, plays a role in the regulation of the kinase activity of mTORC1 and cell proliferation. From Mus musculus (Mouse).
   1857..1896    +  CDS            rop (fragment): Rop protein, which maintains plasmids at low copy number; rop
   1998..2038    +  misc_feature   bom (fragment): basis of mobility region from pBR322
   2143..2247    +  promoter       AmpR promoter: bla
   2248..3108    +  CDS            AmpR: β-lactamase; bla; confers resistance to ampicillin, carbenicillin, and related antibiotics
   3279..3867    +  rep_origin     ori: high-copy-number ColE1/pMB1/pBR322/pUC origin of replication
   4053..4104    -  misc_feature   bom (fragment): basis of mobility region from pBR322
   4111..4188    +  promoter       lacI promoter: lacI
   4189..5271    +  CDS            lacI: lac repressor; lacI; The lac repressor binds to the lac operator to inhibit transcription in E. coli. This inhibition can be relieved by adding lactose or isopropyl-β-D-thiogalactopyranoside (IPTG).
   5284..5305    +  protein_bind   CAP binding site: CAP binding activates transcription in the presence of cAMP. E. coli catabolite activator protein
   5320..5350    +  promoter       lac promoter: promoter for the E. coli lac operon
   5358..5374    +  protein_bind   lac operator: The lac repressor binds to the lac operator to inhibit transcription in E. coli. This inhibition can be relieved by adding lactose or isopropyl-β-D-thiogalactopyranoside (IPTG). lac repressor encoded by lacI
   5394..5567    +  CDS            lacZα: LacZα fragment of β-galactosidase; lacZ fragment
   5831..102     -  CDS            yciV (fragment) (across the origin): RNAAM_ECOLI - Also known as trpH From Escherichia coli (strain K12).
>Addgene plasmid #223792 | pGEX-4T1_GST-EGFP-ATG13_IDR (191-230aa) | addgene full sequence | sequence record 448232 | Addgene NGS Result
ATCGACTGTACGGTGCACCAATGCTTCTGGCGTCAGGCAGCCATCGGAAGCTGTGGTATGGCTGTGCAGG
TCGTAAATCACTGCATAATTCGTGTCGCTCAAGGCGCACTCCCGTTCTGGATAATGTTTTTTGCGCCGAC
ATCATAACGGTTCTGGCAAATATTCTGAAATGAGCTGTTGACAATTAATCATCGGCTCGTATAATGTGTG
GAATTGTGAGCGGATAACAATTTCACACAGGAAACAGTATTCATGGCATCCCCTATACTAGGTTATTGGA
AAATTAAGGGCCTTGTGCAACCCACTCGACTTCTTTTGGAATATCTTGAAGAAAAATATGAAGAGCATTT
GTATGAGCGCGATGAAGGTGATAAATGGCGAAACAAAAAGTTTGAATTGGGTTTGGAGTTTCCCAATCTT
CCTTATTATATTGATGGTGATGTTAAATTAACACAGTCTATGGCCATCATACGTTATATAGCTGACAAGC
ACAACATGTTGGGTGGTTGTCCAAAAGAGCGTGCAGAGATTTCAATGCTTGAAGGAGCGGTTTTGGATAT
TAGATACGGTGTTTCGAGAATTGCATATAGTAAAGACTTTGAAACTCTCAAAGTTGATTTTCTTAGCAAG
CTACCTGAAATGCTGAAAATGTTCGAAGATCGTTTATGTCATAAAACATATTTAAATGGTGATCATGTAA
CCCATCCTGACTTCATGTTGTATGACGCTCTTGATGTTGTTTTATACATGGACCCAATGTGCCTGGATGC
GTTCCCAAAATTAGTTTGTTTTAAAAAACGTATTGAAGCTATCCCACAAATTGATAAGTACTTGAAATCC
AGCAAGTATATAGCATGGCCTTTGCAGGGCTGGCAAGCCACGTTTGGTGGTGGCGACCATCCTCCAAAAT
CGGATGATTACGATATCCCAACGACCGAAAACCTGTATTTTCAGGGTGGTACCATGGTGAGCAAGGGCGA
GGAGCTGTTCACCGGGGTGGTGCCCATCCTGGTCGAGCTGGACGGCGACGTAAACGGCCACAAGTTCAGC
GTGTCCGGCGAGGGCGAGGGCGATGCCACCTACGGCAAGCTGACCCTGAAGTTCATCTGCACCACCGGCA
AGCTGCCCGTGCCCTGGCCCACCCTCGTGACCACCCTGACCTACGGCGTGCAGTGCTTCAGCCGCTACCC
CGACCACATGAAGCAGCACGACTTCTTCAAGTCCGCCATGCCCGAAGGCTACGTCCAGGAGCGCACCATC
TTCTTCAAGGACGACGGCAACTACAAGACCCGCGCCGAGGTGAAGTTCGAGGGCGACACCCTGGTGAACC
GCATCGAGCTGAAGGGCATCGACTTCAAGGAGGACGGCAACATCCTGGGGCACAAGCTGGAGTACAACTA
CAACAGCCACAACGTCTATATCATGGCCGACAAGCAGAAGAACGGCATCAAGGTGAACTTCAAGATCCGC
CACAACATCGAGGACGGCAGCGTGCAGCTCGCCGACCACTACCAGCAGAACACCCCCATCGGCGACGGCC
CCGTGCTGCTGCCCGACAACCACTACCTGAGCACCCAGTCCAAGCTGAGCAAAGACCCCAACGAGAAGCG
CGATCACATGGTCCTGCTGGAGTTCGTGACCGCCGCCGGGATCACTCTCGGCATGGACGAGCTGTACAAG
GGTACCGGTGGTATCAATCTGGCCTTCATGTCAACCAGACAGTTTGAGCGTACTCCCCCTATTATGGGAA
TCATTATCGACCACTTCGTGGATAGACCATACCCCAGTAGCTCCCCTATGCATCCATGCAACTGACCCGG
GTGACTCGAGCGGCCGCATCGTGACTGACTGACGATCTGCCTCGCGCGTTTCGGTGATGACGGTGAAAAC
CTCTGACACATGCAGCTCCCGGAGACGGTCACAGCTTGTCTGTAAGCGGATGCCGGGAGCAGACAAGCCC
GTCAGGGCGCGTCAGCGGGTGTTGGCGGGTGTCGGGGCGCAGCCATGACCCAGTCACGTAGCGATAGCGG
AGTGTATAATTCTTGAAGACGAAAGGGCCTCGTGATACGCCTATTTTTATAGGTTAATGTCATGATAATA
ATGGTTTCTTAGACGTCAGGTGGCACTTTTCGGGGAAATGTGCGCGGAACCCCTATTTGTTTATTTTTCT
AAATACATTCAAATATGTATCCGCTCATGAGACAATAACCCTGATAAATGCTTCAATAATATTGAAAAAG
GAAGAGTATGAGTATTCAACATTTCCGTGTCGCCCTTATTCCCTTTTTTGCGGCATTTTGCCTTCCTGTT
TTTGCTCACCCAGAAACGCTGGTGAAAGTAAAAGATGCTGAAGATCAGTTGGGTGCACGAGTGGGTTACA
TCGAACTGGATCTCAACAGCGGTAAGATCCTTGAGAGTTTTCGCCCCGAAGAACGTTTTCCAATGATGAG
CACTTTTAAAGTTCTGCTATGTGGCGCGGTATTATCCCGTGTTGACGCCGGGCAAGAGCAACTCGGTCGC
CGCATACACTATTCTCAGAATGACTTGGTTGAGTACTCACCAGTCACAGAAAAGCATCTTACGGATGGCA
TGACAGTAAGAGAATTATGCAGTGCTGCCATAACCATGAGTGATAACACTGCGGCCAACTTACTTCTGAC
AACGATCGGAGGACCGAAGGAGCTAACCGCTTTTTTGCACAACATGGGGGATCATGTAACTCGCCTTGAT
CGTTGGGAACCGGAGCTGAATGAAGCCATACCAAACGACGAGCGTGACACCACGATGCCTGCAGCAATGG
CAACAACGTTGCGCAAACTATTAACTGGCGAACTACTTACTCTAGCTTCCCGGCAACAATTAATAGACTG
GATGGAGGCGGATAAAGTTGCAGGACCACTTCTGCGCTCGGCCCTTCCGGCTGGCTGGTTTATTGCTGAT
AAATCTGGAGCCGGTGAGCGTGGGTCTCGCGGTATCATTGCAGCACTGGGGCCAGATGGTAAGCCCTCCC
GTATCGTAGTTATCTACACGACGGGGAGTCAGGCAACTATGGATGAACGAAATAGACAGATCGCTGAGAT
AGGTGCCTCACTGATTAAGCATTGGTAACTGTCAGACCAAGTTTACTCATATATACTTTAGATTGATTTA
AAACTTCATTTTTAATTTAAAAGGATCTAGGTGAAGATCCTTTTTGATAATCTCATGACCAAAATCCCTT
AACGTGAGTTTTCGTTCCACTGAGCGTCAGACCCCGTAGAAAAGATCAAAGGATCTTCTTGAGATCCTTT
TTTTCTGCGCGTAATCTGCTGCTTGCAAACAAAAAAACCACCGCTACCAGCGGTGGTTTGTTTGCCGGAT
CAAGAGCTACCAACTCTTTTTCCGAAGGTAACTGGCTTCAGCAGAGCGCAGATACCAAATACTGTCCTTC
TAGTGTAGCCGTAGTTAGGCCACCACTTCAAGAACTCTGTAGCACCGCCTACATACCTCGCTCTGCTAAT
CCTGTTACCAGTGGCTGCTGCCAGTGGCGATAAGTCGTGTCTTACCGGGTTGGACTCAAGACGATAGTTA
CCGGATAAGGCGCAGCGGTCGGGCTGAACGGGGGGTTCGTGCACACAGCCCAGCTTGGAGCGAACGACCT
ACACCGAACTGAGATACCTACAGCGTGAGCTATGAGAAAGCGCCACGCTTCCCGAAGGGAGAAAGGCGGA
CAGGTATCCGGTAAGCGGCAGGGTCGGAACAGGAGAGCGCACGAGGGAGCTTCCAGGGGGAAACGCCTGG
TATCTTTATAGTCCTGTCGGGTTTCGCCACCTCTGACTTGAGCGTCGATTTTTGTGATGCTCGTCAGGGG
GGCGGAGCCTATGGAAAAACGCCAGCAACGCGGCCTTTTTACGGTTCCTGGCCTTTTGCTGGCCTTTTGC
TCACATGTTCTTTCCTGCGTTATCCCCTGATTCTGTGGATAACCGTATTACCGCCTTTGAGTGAGCTGAT
ACCGCTCGCCGCAGCCGAACGACCGAGCGCAGCGAGTCAGTGAGCGAGGAAGCGGAAGAGCGCCTGATGC
GGTATTTTCTCCTTACGCATCTGTGCGGTATTTCACACCGCATAAATTCCGACACCATCGAATGGCGCAA
AACCTTTCGCGGTATGGCATGATAGCGCCCGGAAGAGAGTCAATTCAGGGTGGTGAATGTGAAACCAGTA
ACGTTATACGATGTCGCAGAGTATGCCGGTGTCTCTTATCAGACCGTTTCCCGCGTGGTGAACCAGGCCA
GCCACGTTTCTGCGAAAACGCGGGAAAAAGTGGAAGCGGCGATGGCGGAGCTGAATTACATTCCCAACCG
CGTGGCACAACAACTGGCGGGCAAACAGTCGTTGCTGATTGGCGTTGCCACCTCCAGTCTGGCCCTGCAC
GCGCCGTCGCAAATTGTCGCGGCGATTAAATCTCGCGCCGATCAACTGGGTGCCAGCGTGGTGGTGTCGA
TGGTAGAACGAAGCGGCGTCGAAGCCTGTAAAGCGGCGGTGCACAATCTTCTCGCGCAACGCGTCAGTGG
GCTGATCATTAACTATCCGCTGGATGACCAGGATGCCATTGCTGTGGAAGCTGCCTGCACTAATGTTCCG
GCGTTATTTCTTGATGTCTCTGACCAGACACCCATCAACAGTATTATTTTCTCCCATGAAGACGGTACGC
GACTGGGCGTGGAGCATCTGGTCGCATTGGGTCACCAGCAAATCGCGCTGTTAGCGGGCCCATTAAGTTC
TGTCTCGGCGCGTCTGCGTCTGGCTGGCTGGCATAAATATCTCACTCGCAATCAAATTCAGCCGATAGCG
GAACGGGAAGGCGACTGGAGTGCCATGTCCGGTTTTCAACAAACCATGCAAATGCTGAATGAGGGCATCG
TTCCCACTGCGATGCTGGTTGCCAACGATCAGATGGCGCTGGGCGCAATGCGCGCCATTACCGAGTCCGG
GCTGCGCGTTGGTGCGGATATCTCGGTAGTGGGATACGACGATACCGAAGACAGCTCATGTTATATCCCG
CCGTTAACCACCATCAAACAGGATTTTCGCCTGCTGGGGCAAACCAGCGTGGACCGCTTGCTGCAACTCT
CTCAGGGCCAGGCGGTGAAGGGCAATCAGCTGTTGCCCGTCTCACTGGTGAAAAGAAAAACCACCCTGGC
GCCCAATACGCAAACCGCCTCTCCCCGCGCGTTGGCCGATTCATTAATGCAGCTGGCACGACAGGTTTCC
CGACTGGAAAGCGGGCAGTGAGCGCAACGCAATTAATGTAAGTTAGCTCACTCATTAGGCACCCCAGGCT
TTACACTTTATGCTTCCGGCTCGTATGTTGTGTGGAATTGTGAGCGGATAACAATTTCACACAGGAAACA
GCTATGACCATGATTACGGATTCACTGGCCGTCGTTTTACAACGTCGTGACTGGGAAAACCCTGGCGTTA
CCCAACTTAATCGCCTTGCAGCACATCCCCCTTTCGCCAGCTGGCGTAATAGCGAAGAGGCCCGCACCGA
TCGCCCTTCCCAACAGTTGCGCAGCCTGAATGGCGAATGGCGCTTTGCCTGGTTTCCGGCACCAGAAGCG
GTGCCGGAAAGCTGGCTGGAGTGCGATCTTCCTGAGGCCGATACTGTCGTCGTCCCCTCAAACTGGCAGA
TGCACGGTTACGATGCGCCCATCTACACCAACGTGACCTATCCCATTACGGTCAATCCGCCGTTTGTTCC
CACGGAGAATCCGACGGGTTGTTACTCGCTCACATTTAATGTTGATGAAAGCTGGCTACAGGAAGGCCAG
ACGCGAATTATTTTTGATGGCGTTGGAATTAGCTT
